Addgene plasmid #159561: R701-X53-566: His6-MBP-tev-Avi-Hs.KRAS4b(2-169) G12C
Purpose: E. coli protein expression of His6-MBP-tev-Avi-Hs.KRAS4b(2-169) G12C
Depositing lab: Dominic Esposito. Depositing organization: National Cancer Institute (NCI). Publication: Farnesylated and methylated KRAS4b: high yield production of protein suitable for biophysical studies of prenylated protein-lipid interactions. Gillette WK, Esposito D, Abreu Blanco M, Alexander P, Bindu L, Bittner C, Chertov O, Frank PH, Grose C, Jones JE, Meng Z, Perkins S, Van Q, Ghirlando R, Fivash M, Nissley DV, McCormick F, Holderfield M, Stephen AG. Sci Rep. 2015 Nov 2;5:15916. doi: 10.1038/srep15916. PubMed 26522388.
Backbone
  Vector backbone: pDest-566
  Vector type: Bacterial Expression
Growth in bacteria
  Bacterial resistance: Ampicillin, 100 μg/mL
  Growth temperature: 37°C
  Growth strain: DH5alpha
  Copy number: Low Copy
Gene/Insert
  Gene/Insert name: His6-MBP-tev-Avi-Hs.KRAS4b(2-169) G12C
  Species: H. sapiens (human)
  Mutation: G12C
  Entrez Gene: KRAS (a.k.a. 'C-K-RAS, C-K-RAS, CFC2, K-RAS2A, K-RAS2B, K-RAS4A, K-RAS4B, K-Ras, K-Ras 2, KI-RAS, KRAS1, KRAS2, NS, NS3, OES, RALD, RASK2, c-Ki-ras, c-Ki-ras2)
  Tag / fusion protein: His6-MBP-tev-Avi (N terminal on insert)
  Cloning method: Gateway Cloning
Terms and licenses: Academic/Nonprofit Terms; Industry Terms: Not Available to Industry
How to cite: R701-X53-566: His6-MBP-tev-Avi-Hs.KRAS4b(2-169) G12C was a gift from Dominic Esposito (Addgene plasmid # 159561 ; http://n2t.net/addgene:159561 ; RRID:Addgene_159561)
