[The description below was written by a language model from this plasmid's Addgene catalogue record and pLannotate feature annotations shown in this document.]
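Description:
R701-X53-566 is a 7.3 kb bacterial expression plasmid built on the pDest-566 Gateway destination backbone for producing a tagged, truncated form of human KRAS4b carrying the oncogenic G12C substitution in E. coli. It is maintained under ampicillin selection through the β-lactamase gene. Replication comes from a ColE1/pMB1-type origin accompanied by the pBR322 bom region and the rop gene, consistent with the catalogue's low-copy designation. An f1 origin is also present, and short tetracycline-resistance fragments appear to be non-functional backbone remnants.

Expression is driven by a T7 promoter followed by a lac operator and the phage T7 gene 10 ribosome binding site, with a plasmid-borne lacI gene supplying repressor. Transcription therefore depends on a host providing T7 RNA polymerase and is inducible with IPTG. The open reading frame begins with a His6 tag and a signal-sequence-free maltose binding protein, which stays cytosolic and serves as a solubility and affinity partner. It then reads through the attB1 scar left by Gateway recombination into a TEV protease site, an AviTag and KRAS4b residues 2–169. TEV cleavage should release Avi-tagged KRAS, and the AviTag allows site-specific enzymatic biotinylation, which is useful for immobilisation or capture in binding assays. The truncation covers the GTPase domain and omits the C-terminal hypervariable region. Downstream of attB2 lie another annotated His-tag fragment, presumably backbone sequence not translated as part of the fusion, and the rrnB T1/T2 and T7 terminators. The stated purpose is E. coli protein expression, and the associated publication concerns production of KRAS4b for biophysical studies.
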