Features (pLannotate 1.2.2; 28 found; start..end, strand, type, name):
      2..20      +  promoter       T7 promoter: promoter for bacteriophage T7 RNA polymerase
     21..45      +  protein_bind   lac operator: The lac repressor binds to the lac operator to inhibit transcription in E. coli. This inhibition can be relieved by adding lactose or isopropyl-β-D-thiogalactopyranoside (IPTG). lac repressor encoded by lacI
     60..82      +  RBS            RBS: efficient ribosome binding site from bacteriophage T7 gene 10 (Olins and Rangwala, 1989)
     99..116     +  CDS            7xHis (fragment): 6xHis affinity tag
    120..1217    +  CDS            MBP: maltose binding protein from E. coli; malE (mutated); This version of the gene does not encode a signal sequence, so MBP will remain in the cytosol.
   1237..1254    +  protein_bind   attB1 (fragment): mutant version of attB; core recombination site for the Gateway® BP reaction BP Clonase™
   1260..1276    +  CDS            TEV site (fragment): tobacco etch virus (TEV) protease recognition and cleavage site
   1278..1322    +  CDS            AviTag™: peptide tag that allows for enzymatic biotinylation
   1326..1829    +  CDS            K-Ras (fragment): human small GTPase proto-oncoprotein
   1837..1854    -  protein_bind   attB2 (fragment): mutant version of attB; core recombination site for the Gateway® BP reaction BP Clonase™
   1954..1971    +  CDS            9xHis (fragment): 9xHis affinity tag
   2018..2133    +  ncRNA          5S rRNA: Accession: RF00001 - 5S ribosomal RNA
   2137..2223    +  terminator     rrnB T1 terminator: Escherichia coli rrnB; transcription terminator T1 from the E. coli rrnB gene
   2315..2342    +  terminator     rrnB T2 terminator: transcription terminator T2 from the E. coli rrnB gene
   2361..2400    +  promoter       AmpR promoter (fragment): bla
   2410..2457    +  terminator     T7 terminator: transcription terminator for bacteriophage T7 RNA polymerase
   2494..2949    +  rep_origin     f1 ori (sequence partly withheld): f1 bacteriophage origin of replication; arrow indicates direction of (+) strand synthesis
   3064..3924    -  CDS            AmpR: β-lactamase; bla; confers resistance to ampicillin, carbenicillin, and related antibiotics
   3925..4017    -  promoter       AmpR promoter: bla
   4098..4686    +  rep_origin     ori: high-copy-number ColE1/pMB1/pBR322/pUC origin of replication
   4872..5011    -  misc_feature   bom: basis of mobility region from pBR322
   5113..5304    -  CDS            rop: Rop protein, which maintains plasmids at low copy number; rop
   5321..5701    +  CDS            YPB1_ECOLX: Protein predicted: Swiss-Prot protein existence level 4. From Escherichia coli.
   5763..5827    -  CDS            TcR (fragment): tetracycline efflux protein; tet; confers resistance to tetracycline
   5842..5863    -  protein_bind   CAP binding site: CAP binding activates transcription in the presence of cAMP. E. coli catabolite activator protein
   5876..6958    -  CDS            lacI: lac repressor; lacI; The lac repressor binds to the lac operator to inhibit transcription in E. coli. This inhibition can be relieved by adding lactose or isopropyl-β-D-thiogalactopyranoside (IPTG).
   6959..7036    -  promoter       lacI promoter: lacI
   7044..7323    -  CDS            TcR (fragment): tetracycline efflux protein; tet; confers resistance to tetracycline
>Addgene plasmid #159561 | R701-X53-566: His6-MBP-tev-Avi-Hs.KRAS4b(2-169) G12C | addgene full sequence | sequence record 313194 | Addgene NGS Result
TTAATACGACTCACTATAGGGGAATTGTGAGCGGATAACAATTCCCCTCTAGAAATAATTTTGTTTAACT
TTAAGAAGGAGATATACATATGAGATCCCATCACCATCACCATCACGGCAAAATCGAAGAAGGTAAACTG
GTAATCTGGATTAACGGCGATAAAGGCTATAACGGTCTCGCTGAAGTCGGTAAGAAATTCGAGAAAGATA
CCGGAATTAAAGTCACCGTTGAGCATCCGGATAAACTGGAAGAGAAATTCCCACAGGTTGCGGCAACTGG
CGATGGCCCTGACATTATCTTCTGGGCACACGACCGCTTTGGTGGCTACGCTCAATCTGGCCTGTTGGCT
GAAATCACCCCGGACAAAGCGTTCCAGGACAAGCTGTATCCGTTTACCTGGGATGCCGTACGTTACAACG
GCAAGCTGATTGCTTACCCGATCGCTGTTGAAGCGTTATCGCTGATTTATAACAAAGATCTGCTGCCGAA
CCCGCCAAAAACCTGGGAAGAGATCCCGGCGCTGGATAAAGAACTGAAAGCGAAAGGTAAGAGCGCGCTG
ATGTTCAACCTGCAAGAACCGTACTTCACCTGGCCGCTGATTGCTGCTGACGGGGGTTATGCGTTCAAGT
ATGAAAACGGCAAGTACGACATTAAAGACGTGGGCGTGGATAACGCTGGCGCGAAAGCGGGTCTGACCTT
CCTGGTTGACCTGATTAAAAACAAACACATGAATGCAGACACCGATTACTCCATCGCAGAAGCTGCCTTT
AATAAAGGCGAAACAGCGATGACCATCAACGGCCCGTGGGCATGGTCCAACATCGACACCAGCAAAGTGA
ATTATGGTGTAACGGTACTGCCGACCTTCAAGGGTCAACCATCCAAACCGTTCGTTGGCGTGCTGAGCGC
AGGTATTAACGCCGCCAGTCCGAACAAAGAGCTGGCAAAAGAGTTCCTCGAAAACTATCTGCTGACTGAT
GAAGGTCTGGAAGCGGTTAATAAAGACAAACCGCTGGGTGCCGTAGCGCTGAAGTCTTACGAGGAAGAGT
TGGCGAAAGATCCACGTATTGCCGCCACCATGGAAAACGCCCAGAAAGGTGAAATCATGCCGAACATCCC
GCAGATGTCCGCTTTCTGGTATGCCGTGCGTACTGCGGTGATCAACGCCGCCAGCGGTCGTCAGACTGTC
GATGAAGCCCTGAAAGACGCGCAGACTAATTCGGGATCTGATATCACAAGTTTGTACAAAAAAGTTGGCG
AAAACCTGTACTTCCAAGGCCTGAACGACATCTTCGAGGCTCAGAAAATCGAATGGCACGAAGGCACTGA
ATATAAACTTGTGGTAGTTGGAGCTTGTGGCGTAGGCAAGAGTGCCTTGACGATACAGCTAATTCAGAAT
CATTTTGTGGACGAATATGATCCAACAATAGAGGATTCCTACAGGAAGCAAGTAGTAATTGATGGAGAAA
CCTGTCTCTTGGATATTCTCGACACAGCAGGTCAAGAGGAGTACAGTGCAATGAGGGACCAGTACATGAG
GACTGGGGAGGGCTTTCTTTGTGTATTTGCCATAAATAATACTAAATCATTTGAAGATATTCACCATTAT
AGAGAACAAATTAAAAGAGTTAAGGACTCTGAAGATGTACCTATGGTCCTAGTAGGAAATAAATGTGATT
TGCCTTCTAGAACAGTAGACACAAAACAGGCTCAGGACTTAGCAAGAAGTTATGGAATTCCTTTTATTGA
AACATCAGCAAAGACAAGACAGGGTGTTGATGATGCCTTCTATACATTAGTTCGAGAAATTCGAAAACAT
AAAGAAAAGTAATCAACTTTCTTGTACAAAGTGGTGATATCGCTAGCTAGATAGCTAGAAGCTTGCGGCC
GCACAGCTGTATACACGTGCAAGCCAGCCAGAACTCGCTCCTGAAGACCCAGAGGATCTCGAGCACCACC
ACCACCACCACTAATGTTAATTAAGTTGGGCGTTCCTAGGCTGATAAAACAGAATTTGCCTGGCGGCAGT
AGCGCGGTGGTCCCACCTGACCCCATGCCGAACTCAGAAGTGAAACGCCGTAGCGCCGATGGTAGTGTGG
GGTCTCCCCATGCGAGAGTAGGGAACTGCCAGGCATCAAATAAAACGAAAGGCTCAGTCGAAAGACTGGG
CCTTTCGTTTTATCTGTTGTTTGTCGGTGAACGCTCTCCTGAGTAGGACAAATCCGCCGGGAGCGGATTT
GAACGTTGCGAAGCAACGGCCCGGAGGGTGGCGGGCAGGACGCCCGCCATAAACTGCCAGGCATCAAATT
AAGCAGAAGGCCATCCTGACGGATGGCCTTTTTGCGTTTCTACAAACTCTTTTGTTTATTTTTCTAAATA
CATTCAAATATGTATCCGCTGAGCAATAACTAGCATAACCCCTTGGGGCCTCTAAACGGGTCTTGAGGGG
TTTTTTGCTGAAAGGAGGAACTATATCCGGATTGGCGAATGGG
[124 nt withheld, positions 2494-2617]
C
[91 nt withheld, positions 2619-2709]
A
[49 nt withheld, positions 2711-2759]
CCTTTGACGTTGGAGTCCACGTTCTTT
[37 nt withheld, positions 2787-2823]
ACCCTATCTCGGTCTATTCTTTTGATTTATAAGGGATTTTGCCGATTTCGGCCTATTGGTTAAAAAATGA
GCTGATTTAACAAAAATTTAACGCGAATTTTAACAAAATATTAACGTTTACAATTTCTGGCGGCACGATG
GCATGAGATTATCAAAAAGGATCTTCACCTAGATCCTTTTAAATTAAAAATGAAGTTTTAAATCAATCTA
AAGTATATATGAGTAAACTTGGTCTGACAGTTACCAATGCTTAATCAGTGAGGCACCTATCTCAGCGATC
TGTCTATTTCGTTCATCCATAGTTGCCTGACTCCCCGTCGTGTAGATAACTACGATACGGGAGGGCTTAC
CATCTGGCCCCAGTGCTGCAATGATACCGCGAGACCCACGCTCACCGGCTCCAGATTTATCAGCAATAAA
CCAGCCAGCCGGAAGGGCCGAGCGCAGAAGTGGTCCTGCAACTTTATCCGCCTCCATCCAGTCTATTAAT
TGTTGCCGGGAAGCTAGAGTAAGTAGTTCGCCAGTTAATAGTTTGCGCAACGTTGTTGCCATTGCTACAG
GCATCGTGGTGTCACGCTCGTCGTTTGGTATGGCTTCATTCAGCTCCGGTTCCCAACGATCAAGGCGAGT
TACATGATCCCCCATGTTGTGCAAAAAAGCGGTTAGCTCCTTCGGTCCTCCGATCGTTGTCAGAAGTAAG
TTGGCCGCAGTGTTATCACTCATGGTTATGGCAGCACTGCATAATTCTCTTACTGTCATGCCATCCGTAA
GATGCTTTTCTGTGACTGGTGAGTACTCAACCAAGTCATTCTGAGAATAGTGTATGCGGCGACCGAGTTG
CTCTTGCCCGGCGTCAATACGGGATAATACCGCGCCACATAGCAGAACTTTAAAAGTGCTCATCATTGGA
AAACGTTCTTCGGGGCGAAAACTCTCAAGGATCTTACCGCTGTTGAGATCCAGTTCGATGTAACCCACTC
GTGCACCCAACTGATCTTCAGCATCTTTTACTTTCACCAGCGTTTCTGGGTGAGCAAAAACAGGAAGGCA
AAATGCCGCAAAAAAGGGAATAAGGGCGACACGGAAATGTTGAATACTCATACTCTTCCTTTTTCAATCA
TGATTGAAGCATTTATCAGGGTTATTGTCTCATGAGCGGATACATATTTGAATGTATTTAGAAAAATAAA
CAAATAGGTCATGACCAAAATCCCTTAACGTGAGTTTTCGTTCCACTGAGCGTCAGACCCCGTAGAAAAG
ATCAAAGGATCTTCTTGAGATCCTTTTTTTCTGCGCGTAATCTGCTGCTTGCAAACAAAAAAACCACCGC
TACCAGCGGTGGTTTGTTTGCCGGATCAAGAGCTACCAACTCTTTTTCCGAAGGTAACTGGCTTCAGCAG
AGCGCAGATACCAAATACTGTCCTTCTAGTGTAGCCGTAGTTAGGCCACCACTTCAAGAACTCTGTAGCA
CCGCCTACATACCTCGCTCTGCTAATCCTGTTACCAGTGGCTGCTGCCAGTGGCGATAAGTCGTGTCTTA
CCGGGTTGGACTCAAGACGATAGTTACCGGATAAGGCGCAGCGGTCGGGCTGAACGGGGGGTTCGTGCAC
ACAGCCCAGCTTGGAGCGAACGACCTACACCGAACTGAGATACCTACAGCGTGAGCTATGAGAAAGCGCC
ACGCTTCCCGAAGGGAGAAAGGCGGACAGGTATCCGGTAAGCGGCAGGGTCGGAACAGGAGAGCGCACGA
GGGAGCTTCCAGGGGGAAACGCCTGGTATCTTTATAGTCCTGTCGGGTTTCGCCACCTCTGACTTGAGCG
TCGATTTTTGTGATGCTCGTCAGGGGGGCGGAGCCTATGGAAAAACGCCAGCAACGCGGCCTTTTTACGG
TTCCTGGCCTTTTGCTGGCCTTTTGCTCACATGTTCTTTCCTGCGTTATCCCCTGATTCTGTGGATAACC
GTATTACCGCCTTTGAGTGAGCTGATACCGCTCGCCGCAGCCGAACGACCGAGCGCAGCGAGTCAGTGAG
CGAGGAAGCGGAAGAGCGCCTGATGCGGTATTTTCTCCTTACGCATCTGTGCGGTATTTCACACCGCAAT
GGTGCACTCTCAGTACAATCTGCTCTGATGCCGCATAGTTAAGCCAGTATACACTCCGCTATCGCTACGT
GACTGGGTCATGGCTGCGCCCCGACACCCGCCAACACCCGCTGACGCGCCCTGACGGGCTTGTCTGCTCC
CGGCATCCGCTTACAGACAAGCTGTGACCGTCTCCGGGAGCTGCATGTGTCAGAGGTTTTCACCGTCATC
ACCGAAACGCGCGAGGCAGCTGCGGTAAAGCTCATCAGCGTGGTCGTGAAGCGATTCACAGATGTCTGCC
TGTTCATCCGCGTCCAGCTCGTTGAGTTTCTCCAGAAGCGTTAATGTCTGGCTTCTGATAAAGCGGGCCA
TGTTAAGGGCGGTTTTTTCCTGTTTGGTCACTGATGCCTCCGTGTAAGGGGGATTTCTGTTCATGGGGGT
AATGATACCGATGAAACGAGAGAGGATGCTCACGATACGGGTTACTGATGATGAACATGCCCGGTTACTG
GAACGTTGTGAGGGTAAACAACTGGCGGTATGGATGCGGCGGGACCAGAGAAAAATCACTCAGGGTCAAT
GCCAGCGCTTCGTTAATACAGATGTAGGTGTTCCACAGGGTAGCCAGCAGCATCCTGCGATGCAGATCCG
GAACATAATGGTGCAGGGCGCTGACTTCCGCGTTTCCAGACTTTACGAAACACGGAAACCGAAGACCATT
CATGTTGTTGCTCAGGTCGCAGACGTTTTGCAGCAGCAGTCGCTTCACGTTCGCTCGCGTATCGGTGATT
CATTCTGCTAACCAGTAAGGCAACCCCGCCAGCCTAGCCGGGTCCTCAACGACAGGAGCACGATCATGCT
AGTCATGCCCCGCGCCCACCGGAAGGAGCTGACTGGGTTGAAGGCTCTCAAGGGCATCGGTCGAGATCCC
GGTGCCTAATGAGTGAGCTAACTTACATTAATTGCGTTGCGCTCACTGCCCGCTTTCCAGTCGGGAAACC
TGTCGTGCCAGCTGCATTAATGAATCGGCCAACGCGCGGGGAGAGGCGGTTTGCGTATTGGGCGCCAGGG
TGGTTTTTCTTTTCACCAGTGAGACGGGCAACAGCTGATTGCCCTTCACCGCCTGGCCCTGAGAGAGTTG
CAGCAAGCGGTCCACGCTGGTTTGCCCCAGCAGGCGAAAATCCTGTTTGATGGTGGTTAACGGCGGGATA
TAACATGAGCTGTCTTCGGTATCGTCGTATCCCACTACCGAGATGTCCGCACCAACGCGCAGCCCGGACT
CGGTAATGGCGCGCATTGCGCCCAGCGCCATCTGATCGTTGGCAACCAGCATCGCAGTGGGAACGATGCC
CTCATTCAGCATTTGCATGGTTTGTTGAAAACCGGACATGGCACTCCAGTCGCCTTCCCGTTCCGCTATC
GGCTGAATTTGATTGCGAGTGAGATATTTATGCCAGCCAGCCAGACGCAGACGCGCCGAGACAGAACTTA
ATGGGCCCGCTAACAGCGCGATTTGCTGGTGACCCAATGCGACCAGATGCTCCACGCCCAGTCGCGTACC
GTCTTCATGGGAGAAAATAATACTGTTGATGGGTGTCTGGTCAGAGACATCAAGAAATAACGCCGGAACA
TTAGTGCAGGCAGCTTCCACAGCAATGGCATCCTGGTCATCCAGCGGATAGTTAATGATCAGCCCACTGA
CGCGTTGCGCGAGAAGATTGTGCACCGCCGCTTTACAGGCTTCGACGCCGCTTCGTTCTACCATCGACAC
CACCACGCTGGCACCCAGTTGATCGGCGCGAGATTTAATCGCCGCGACAATTTGCGACGGCGCGTGCAGG
GCCAGACTGGAGGTGGCAACGCCAATCAGCAACGACTGTTTGCCCGCCAGTTGTTGTGCCACGCGGTTGG
GAATGTAATTCAGCTCCGCCATCGCCGCTTCCACTTTTTCCCGCGTTTTCGCAGAAACGTGGCTGGCCTG
GTTCACCACGCGGGAAACGGTCTGATAAGAGACACCGGCATACTCTGCGACATCGTATAACGTTACTGGT
TTCACATTCACCACCCTGAATTGACTCTCTTCCGGGCGCTATCATGCCATACCGCGAAAGGTTTTGCGCC
ATTCGATGGTGTCCGGGATCTCGACGCTCTCCCTTATGCGACTCCTGCATTAGGAAGCAGCCCAGTAGTA
GGTTGAGGCCGTTGAGCACCGCCGCCGCAAGGAATGGTGCATGCAAGGAGATGGCGCCCAACAGTCCCCC
GGCCACGGGGCCTGCCACCATACCCACGCCGAAACAAGCGCTCATGAGCCCGAAGTGGCGAGCCCGATCT
TCCCCATCGGTGATGTCGGCGATATAGGCGCCAGCAACCGCACCTGTGGCGCCGGTGATGCCGGCCACGA
TGCGTCCGGCGTAGAGGATCGAGATCGATCTCGATCCCGCGAAA
